Addgene plasmid #19556: pcDNA5/FRT/TO HIS DNAJB6a
Depositing lab: Harm Kampinga. Publication: Computational analysis of the human HSPH/HSPA/DNAJ family and cloning of a human HSPH/HSPA/DNAJ expression library. Hageman J, Kampinga HH. Cell Stress Chaperones. 2009 Jan;14(1):1-21. doi: 10.1007/s12192-008-0060-2. Epub 2008 Aug 7. PubMed 18686016.
Backbone
  Vector backbone: pcDNA5/FRT/TO
  Backbone manufacturer: Invitrogen
  Backbone size w/o insert (bp): 5137
  Vector type: Mammalian Expression
  Selectable markers: Hygromycin
Growth in bacteria
  Bacterial resistance: Ampicillin, 100 μg/mL
  Growth temperature: 37°C
  Growth strain: DH5alpha
  Copy number: High Copy
Gene/Insert
  Gene/Insert name: DNAJB6a (alt name: DNAJB6a)
  Species: H. sapiens (human)
  Insert size (bp): 1010
  Entrez Gene: DNAJB6 (a.k.a. DJ4, DnaJ, HHDJ1, HSJ-2, HSJ2, LGMD1D, LGMD1E, LGMDD1, MRJ, MSJ-1)
  Tag / fusion protein: His (N terminal on backbone)
  Cloning method: Restriction Enzyme; 5′ cloning site BamHI (not destroyed); 3′ cloning site NotI (not destroyed)
  Sequencing primers: 5′ LNCX; 3′ BGH-rev
Terms and licenses: Academic/Nonprofit Terms; Industry Terms: Not Available to Industry
Depositor comments: Part of the HSP40 gene family Disclaimer: For cloning the various HSP genes, the Stratagene reference RNA for cDNA synthesis was used and genes were amplified from this mixture that originates from 10 different cell lines from different somatic origin and ultimately coming from 10 different individuals. This strategy was used to maximize the chance for the presence of individual HSP transcripts. Users must be aware that this mixture thus represents 20 complete haploid genomes, meaning that for each individual gene there might be polymorphisms that could potentially have functional consequences. The library was sequence verified only for the presence of the correct gene.
How to cite: pcDNA5/FRT/TO HIS DNAJB6a was a gift from Harm Kampinga (Addgene plasmid # 19556 ; http://n2t.net/addgene:19556 ; RRID:Addgene_19556)
