[The description below was written by a language model from this plasmid's Addgene catalogue record and pLannotate feature annotations shown in this document.]
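Description:
pcDNA5/FRT/TO HIS DNAJB6a is a mammalian expression plasmid built on the Invitrogen pcDNA5/FRT/TO backbone and carrying the human DNAJB6 isoform a coding sequence, a member of the HSP40/DNAJ co-chaperone family. It is propagated in E. coli through a high-copy ColE1/pUC-type origin with ampicillin selection (AmpR under its own bla promoter). The annotated sequence is about 6.1 kb, consistent with the backbone plus the roughly 1 kb insert.

Expression is driven by the CMV immediate-early enhancer and promoter. Just downstream lie short elements that the automated annotation labels as PLtetO-1 and TRE3GV fragments. These correspond to tandem tet operator sites, so transcription is repressed in cells expressing the Tet repressor and induced by adding tetracycline or doxycycline. The DNAJB6a open reading frame was cloned between BamHI and NotI, both of which are retained, and is followed by the bGH polyadenylation signal. The record states an N-terminal His tag supplied by the modified backbone, although the feature table does not annotate it separately.

Downstream, an FRT site directly precedes a hygromycin resistance gene with an SV40 poly(A) signal. No complete promoter is annotated ahead of this gene. In the Flp-In design, FLP-mediated recombination into a genomic FRT site in a suitable host line supplies the missing promoter, so hygromycin resistance selects for correct single-copy integration. The plasmid can therefore be used for transient transfection or to generate isogenic, tetracycline-inducible stable lines.

It is part of a library of human HSPH/HSPA/DNAJ chaperone expression constructs. The depositor cautions that inserts were amplified from pooled reference RNA from ten cell lines, may carry polymorphisms, and were verified only for gene identity.
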