Features (pLannotate 1.2.2; 21 found; start..end, strand, type, name):
     28..80      -  misc_feature   bom (fragment): basis of mobility region from pBR322
    235..614     +  enhancer       CMV enhancer: human cytomegalovirus immediate early enhancer
    615..818     +  promoter       CMV promoter: human cytomegalovirus (CMV) immediate early promoter
    820..839     +  promoter       PLtetO-1 promoter (fragment): modified phage lambda PL promoter with tet operator sites (Lutz and Bujard, 1997)
    841..860     +  promoter       PLtetO-1 promoter (fragment): modified phage lambda PL promoter with tet operator sites (Lutz and Bujard, 1997)
    868..901     +  promoter       TRE3GV promoter (fragment): 3rd-generation Tet-responsive promoter that can be activated by binding of Tet-On® 3G, optimized for retroviral and lentiviral vectors
   1023..2000    +  CDS            DNAJB6: DNJB6_HUMAN - Also known as HSJ2, MRJ, MSJ1. Experimental evidence at protein level: Swiss-Prot protein existence level 1. Plays an indispensable role in the organization of KRT8/KRT18 filaments. Acts as an endogenous molecular chaperone for neuronal proteins including huntingtin. Suppresses aggregation and toxicity of polyglutamine-containing, aggregation-prone proteins. Isoform B but not isoform A inhibits huntingtin aggregation. Has a stimulatory effect on the ATPase activity of HSP70 in a dose-dependent and time-dependent manner and hence acts as a co-chaperone of HSP70. Also reduces cellu
   2054..2278    +  polyA_signal   bGH poly(A) signal: bovine growth hormone polyadenylation signal
   2282..2303    +  promoter       SV40 promoter (fragment): SV40 enhancer and early promoter
   2324..2557    +  rep_origin     f1 ori (fragment) (sequence partly withheld): f1 bacteriophage origin of replication; arrow indicates direction of (+) strand synthesis
   2562..2609    +  protein_bind   FRT: FLP-mediated recombination occurs in the 8-bp core sequence TCTAGAAA (Turan and Bode, 2011). FLP recombinase from the Saccharomyces cerevisiae 2μ plasmid
   2617..3639    +  CDS            HygR: aminoglycoside phosphotransferase from E. coli; aph(4)-Ia; confers resistance to hygromycin
   3649..3774    +  CDS            ble (fragment): BLE_KLEPN - Experimental evidence at protein level: Swiss-Prot protein existence level 1. Binding protein with a strong affinity to the bleomycin family of antibiotics. Binds to CL990; an antimitotic-antibiotic compound. From Klebsiella pneumoniae.
   3769..3890    +  polyA_signal   SV40 poly(A) signal: SV40 polyadenylation signal
   3963..3979    -  protein_bind   lac operator: The lac repressor binds to the lac operator to inhibit transcription in E. coli. This inhibition can be relieved by adding lactose or isopropyl-β-D-thiogalactopyranoside (IPTG). lac repressor encoded by lacI
   3987..4017    -  promoter       lac promoter: promoter for the E. coli lac operon
   4032..4053    -  protein_bind   CAP binding site: CAP binding activates transcription in the presence of cAMP. E. coli catabolite activator protein
   4066..4158    -  CDS            lacI (fragment): lac repressor; lacI; The lac repressor binds to the lac operator to inhibit transcription in E. coli. This inhibition can be relieved by adding lactose or isopropyl-β-D-thiogalactopyranoside (IPTG).
   4341..4929    -  rep_origin     ori: high-copy-number ColE1/pMB1/pBR322/pUC origin of replication
   5100..5960    -  CDS            AmpR: β-lactamase; bla; confers resistance to ampicillin, carbenicillin, and related antibiotics
   5961..6065    -  promoter       AmpR promoter: bla
>Addgene plasmid #19556 | pcDNA5/FRT/TO HIS DNAJB6a | depositor full sequence | sequence record 9192 | Author sequence
GACGGATCGGGAGATCTCCCGATCCCCTATGGTGCACTCTCAGTACAATCTGCTCTGATGCCGCATAGTT
AAGCCAGTATCTGCTCCCTGCTTGTGTGTTGGAGGTCGCTGAGTAGTGCGCGAGCAAAATTTAAGCTACA
ACAAGGCAAGGCTTGACCGACAATTGCATGAAGAATCTGCTTAGGGTTAGGCGTTTTGCGCTGCTTCGCG
ATGTACGGGCCAGATATACGCGTTGACATTGATTATTGACTAGTTATTAATAGTAATCAATTACGGGGTC
ATTAGTTCATAGCCCATATATGGAGTTCCGCGTTACATAACTTACGGTAAATGGCCCGCCTGGCTGACCG
CCCAACGACCCCCGCCCATTGACGTCAATAATGACGTATGTTCCCATAGTAACGCCAATAGGGACTTTCC
ATTGACGTCAATGGGTGGAGTATTTACGGTAAACTGCCCACTTGGCAGTACATCAAGTGTATCATATGCC
AAGTACGCCCCCTATTGACGTCAATGACGGTAAATGGCCCGCCTGGCATTATGCCCAGTACATGACCTTA
TGGGACTTTCCTACTTGGCAGTACATCTACGTATTAGTCATCGCTATTACCATGGTGATGCGGTTTTGGC
AGTACATCAATGGGCGTGGATAGCGGTTTGACTCACGGGGATTTCCAAGTCTCCACCCCATTGACGTCAA
TGGGAGTTTGTTTTGGCACCAAAATCAACGGGACTTTCCAAAATGTCGTAACAACTCCGCCCCATTGACG
CAAATGGGCGGTAGGCGTGTACGGTGGGAGGTCTATATAAGCAGAGCTCTCCCTATCAGTGATAGAGATC
TCCCTATCAGTGATAGAGATCGTCGACGAGCTCGTTTAGTGAACCGTCAGATCGCCTGGAGACGCCATCC
ACGCTGTTTTGACCTCCATAGAAGACACCGGGACCGATCCAGCCTCCGGACTCTAGCGTTTAAACTTAAG
CTTCTGCAGACCATGCATCATCACCATCACCATGGATCCACCATGGTGGATTACTATGAAGTTCTAGGCG
TGCAGAGACATGCCTCACCCGAGGATATTAAAAAGGCATATCGGAAACTGGCACTGAAGTGGCATCCAGA
TAAAAATCCTGAGAATAAAGAAGAAGCAGAGAGAAAATTCAAGCAAGTAGCGGAGGCATATGAAGTGCTG
TCGGATGCTAAGAAACGGGACATCTATGACAAATATGGCAAAGAAGGATTAAATGGTGGAGGAGGAGGTG
GAAGTCATTTTGACAGTCCATTTGAATTTGGCTTCACATTCCGTAACCCAGATGATGTCTTCAGGGAATT
TTTTGGTGGAAGGGACCCATTTTCATTTGACTTCTTTGAAGACCCTTTTGAGGACTTCTTTGGGAATCGA
AGGGGTCCCCGAGGAAGCAGAAGCCGAGGGACGGGGTCGTTTTTCTCTGCGTTCAGTGGATTTCCGTCTT
TTGGAAGTGGATTTTCTTCTTTTGATACAGGATTTACTTCATTTGGGTCACTAGGTCACGGGGGCCTCAC
TTCATTCTCTTCCACGTCATTTGGTGGTAGTGGCATGGGCAACTTCAAATCGATATCAACTTCAACTAAA
ATGGTTAATGGCAGAAAAATCACTACAAAGAGAATTGTCGAGAACGGTCAAGAAAGAGTAGAAGTTGAAG
AAGATGGCCAGTTAAAGTCCTTAACAATAAATGGTGTGGCCGACGACGATGCCCTCGCTGAGGAGCGCAT
GCGGAGAGGCCAGAACGCCCTGCCAGCCCAGCCTGCCGGCCTCCGCCCGCCGAAGCCGCCCCGGCCTGCC
TCGCTGCTGAGACACGCGCCTCACTGTCTCTCTGAGGAGGAGGGCGAGCAGGACCGACCTCGGGCACCCG
GGCCCTGGGACCCCCTCGCGTCCGCAGCAGGATTGAAAGAAGGTGGCAAGAGGAAGAAGCAGAAGCAGAG
AGAGGAGTCGAAGAAGAAGAAGTCGACCAAAGGCAATCACTAGGCGGCCGCTCGAGTCTAGAGGGCCCGT
TTAAACCCGCTGATCAGCCTCGACTGTGCCTTCTAGTTGCCAGCCATCTGTTGTTTGCCCCTCCCCCGTG
CCTTCCTTGACCCTGGAAGGTGCCACTCCCACTGTCCTTTCCTAATAAAATGAGGAAATTGCATCGCATT
GTCTGAGTAGGTGTCATTCTATTCTGGGGGGTGGGGTGGGGCAGGACAGCAAGGGGGAGGATTGGGAAGA
CAATAGCAGGCATGCTGGGGATGCGGTGGGCTCTATGGCTTCTGAGGCGGAAAGAACCAGCTGGGGCTCT
AGGGGGTATCCCC
[124 nt withheld, positions 2324-2447]
C
[91 nt withheld, positions 2449-2539]
AGGGTGATGGTTCACGTACCTAGAAGTTCCTATTCCGAAGTTCCTATTCTCTAGAAAGTATAGGAACTTC
CTTGGCCAAAAAGCCTGAACTCACCGCGACGTCTGTCGAGAAGTTTCTGATCGAAAAGTTCGACAGCGTC
TCCGACCTGATGCAGCTCTCGGAGGGCGAAGAATCTCGTGCTTTCAGCTTCGATGTAGGAGGGCGTGGAT
ATGTCCTGCGGGTAAATAGCTGCGCCGATGGTTTCTACAAAGATCGTTATGTTTATCGGCACTTTGCATC
GGCCGCGCTCCCGATTCCGGAAGTGCTTGACATTGGGGAATTCAGCGAGAGCCTGACCTATTGCATCTCC
CGCCGTGCACAGGGTGTCACGTTGCAAGACCTGCCTGAAACCGAACTGCCCGCTGTTCTGCAGCCGGTCG
CGGAGGCCATGGATGCGATCGCTGCGGCCGATCTTAGCCAGACGAGCGGGTTCGGCCCATTCGGACCGCA
AGGAATCGGTCAATACACTACATGGCGTGATTTCATATGCGCGATTGCTGATCCCCATGTGTATCACTGG
CAAACTGTGATGGACGACACCGTCAGTGCGTCCGTCGCGCAGGCTCTCGATGAGCTGATGCTTTGGGCCG
AGGACTGCCCCGAAGTCCGGCACCTCGTGCACGCGGATTTCGGCTCCAACAATGTCCTGACGGACAATGG
CCGCATAACAGCGGTCATTGACTGGAGCGAGGCGATGTTCGGGGATTCCCAATACGAGGTCGCCAACATC
TTCTTCTGGAGGCCGTGGTTGGCTTGTATGGAGCAGCAGACGCGCTACTTCGAGCGGAGGCATCCGGAGC
TTGCAGGATCGCCGCGGCTCCGGGCGTATATGCTCCGCATTGGTCTTGACCAACTCTATCAGAGCTTGGT
TGACGGCAATTTCGATGATGCAGCTTGGGCGCAGGGTCGATGCGACGCAATCGTCCGATCCGGAGCCGGG
ACTGTCGGGCGTACACAAATCGCCCGCAGAAGCGCGGCCGTCTGGACCGATGGCTGTGTAGAAGTACTCG
CCGATAGTGGAAACCGACGCCCCAGCACTCGTCCGAGGGCAAAGGAATAGCACGTACTACGAGATTTCGA
TTCCACCGCCGCCTTCTATGAAAGGTTGGGCTTCGGAATCGTTTTCCGGGACGCCGGCTGGATGATCCTC
CAGCGCGGGGATCTCATGCTGGAGTTCTTCGCCCACCCCAACTTGTTTATTGCAGCTTATAATGGTTACA
AATAAAGCAATAGCATCACAAATTTCACAAATAAAGCATTTTTTTCACTGCATTCTAGTTGTGGTTTGTC
CAAACTCATCAATGTATCTTATCATGTCTGTATACCGTCGACCTCTAGCTAGAGCTTGGCGTAATCATGG
TCATAGCTGTTTCCTGTGTGAAATTGTTATCCGCTCACAATTCCACACAACATACGAGCCGGAAGCATAA
AGTGTAAAGCCTGGGGTGCCTAATGAGTGAGCTAACTCACATTAATTGCGTTGCGCTCACTGCCCGCTTT
CCAGTCGGGAAACCTGTCGTGCCAGCTGCATTAATGAATCGGCCAACGCGCGGGGAGAGGCGGTTTGCGT
ATTGGGCGCTCTTCCGCTTCCTCGCTCACTGACTCGCTGCGCTCGGTCGTTCGGCTGCGGCGAGCGGTAT
CAGCTCACTCAAAGGCGGTAATACGGTTATCCACAGAATCAGGGGATAACGCAGGAAAGAACATGTGAGC
AAAAGGCCAGCAAAAGGCCAGGAACCGTAAAAAGGCCGCGTTGCTGGCGTTTTTCCATAGGCTCCGCCCC
CCTGACGAGCATCACAAAAATCGACGCTCAAGTCAGAGGTGGCGAAACCCGACAGGACTATAAAGATACC
AGGCGTTTCCCCCTGGAAGCTCCCTCGTGCGCTCTCCTGTTCCGACCCTGCCGCTTACCGGATACCTGTC
CGCCTTTCTCCCTTCGGGAAGCGTGGCGCTTTCTCATAGCTCACGCTGTAGGTATCTCAGTTCGGTGTAG
GTCGTTCGCTCCAAGCTGGGCTGTGTGCACGAACCCCCCGTTCAGCCCGACCGCTGCGCCTTATCCGGTA
ACTATCGTCTTGAGTCCAACCCGGTAAGACACGACTTATCGCCACTGGCAGCAGCCACTGGTAACAGGAT
TAGCAGAGCGAGGTATGTAGGCGGTGCTACAGAGTTCTTGAAGTGGTGGCCTAACTACGGCTACACTAGA
AGAACAGTATTTGGTATCTGCGCTCTGCTGAAGCCAGTTACCTTCGGAAAAAGAGTTGGTAGCTCTTGAT
CCGGCAAACAAACCACCGCTGGTAGCGGTGGTTTTTTTGTTTGCAAGCAGCAGATTACGCGCAGAAAAAA
AGGATCTCAAGAAGATCCTTTGATCTTTTCTACGGGGTCTGACGCTCAGTGGAACGAAAACTCACGTTAA
GGGATTTTGGTCATGAGATTATCAAAAAGGATCTTCACCTAGATCCTTTTAAATTAAAAATGAAGTTTTA
AATCAATCTAAAGTATATATGAGTAAACTTGGTCTGACAGTTACCAATGCTTAATCAGTGAGGCACCTAT
CTCAGCGATCTGTCTATTTCGTTCATCCATAGTTGCCTGACTCCCCGTCGTGTAGATAACTACGATACGG
GAGGGCTTACCATCTGGCCCCAGTGCTGCAATGATACCGCGAGACCCACGCTCACCGGCTCCAGATTTAT
CAGCAATAAACCAGCCAGCCGGAAGGGCCGAGCGCAGAAGTGGTCCTGCAACTTTATCCGCCTCCATCCA
GTCTATTAATTGTTGCCGGGAAGCTAGAGTAAGTAGTTCGCCAGTTAATAGTTTGCGCAACGTTGTTGCC
ATTGCTACAGGCATCGTGGTGTCACGCTCGTCGTTTGGTATGGCTTCATTCAGCTCCGGTTCCCAACGAT
CAAGGCGAGTTACATGATCCCCCATGTTGTGCAAAAAAGCGGTTAGCTCCTTCGGTCCTCCGATCGTTGT
CAGAAGTAAGTTGGCCGCAGTGTTATCACTCATGGTTATGGCAGCACTGCATAATTCTCTTACTGTCATG
CCATCCGTAAGATGCTTTTCTGTGACTGGTGAGTACTCAACCAAGTCATTCTGAGAATAGTGTATGCGGC
GACCGAGTTGCTCTTGCCCGGCGTCAATACGGGATAATACCGCGCCACATAGCAGAACTTTAAAAGTGCT
CATCATTGGAAAACGTTCTTCGGGGCGAAAACTCTCAAGGATCTTACCGCTGTTGAGATCCAGTTCGATG
TAACCCACTCGTGCACCCAACTGATCTTCAGCATCTTTTACTTTCACCAGCGTTTCTGGGTGAGCAAAAA
CAGGAAGGCAAAATGCCGCAAAAAAGGGAATAAGGGCGACACGGAAATGTTGAATACTCATACTCTTCCT
TTTTCAATATTATTGAAGCATTTATCAGGGTTATTGTCTCATGAGCGGATACATATTTGAATGTATTTAG
AAAAATAAACAAATAGGGGTTCCGCGCACATTTCCCCGAAAAGTGCCACCTGACGTC
