>Addgene plasmid #19556 | pcDNA5/FRT/TO HIS DNAJB6a | addgene partial sequence | sequence record 25333 | 19556 with LNCX
CCCGCTGTTTTGACCTCCATAGAAGACACCGGGACCGATCCAGCCTCCGGACTCTAGCGTTTAAACTTAA
GCTTCTGCAGACCATGCATCATCACCATCACCATGGATCCACCATGGTGGATTACTATGAAGTTCTAGGC
GTGCAGAGACATGCCTCACCCGAGGATATTAAAAAGGCATATCGGAAACTGGCACTGAAGTGGCATCCAG
ATAAAAATCCTGAGAATAAAGAAGAAGCAGAGAGAAAATTCAAGCAAGTAGCGGAGGCATATGAAGTGCT
GTCGGATGCTAAGAAACGGGACATCTATGACAAATATGGCAAAGAAGGATTAAATGGTGGAGGAGGAGGT
GGAAGTCATTTTGACAGTCCATTTGAATTTGGCTTCACATTCCGTAACCCAGATGATGTCTTCAGGGAAT
TTTTTGGTGGAAGGGACCCATTTTCATTTGACTTCTTTGAAGACCCTTTTGAGGACTTCTTTGGGAATCG
AAGGGGTCCCCGAGGAAGCAGAAGCCGAGGGACGGGGTCGTTTTTCTCTGCGTTCAGTGGATTTCCGTCT
TTTGGAAGTGGATTTTCTTCTTTTGATACAGGATTTACTTCATTTGGGTCACTAGGTCACGGGGGCCTCA
CTTCATTCTCTTCCACGTCATTTGGTGGTAGTGGCATGGGCAACTTCAAATCGATATCAACTTCAACTAA
AATGGTTAATGGCAGAAAAATCACTACAAAGAGAATTGTCGAGAACGGTCAAGAAAGAGTAGAAGTTGAA
GAANATGGCCAGTTAAAGTCCTTAACAATAAATGGTGTGGCCGACGACGATGCCCTCGCTGA
